>Addgene plasmid #55535 | mTurquoise-ATG16-C-18 | addgene full sequence | sequence record 252681 | Addgene NGS Result
ATTCTGTGGATAACCGTATTACCGCCATGCATTAGTTATTAATAGTAATCAATTACGGGGTCATTAGTTC
ATAGCCCATATATGGAGTTCCGCGTTACATAACTTACGGTAAATGGCCCGCCTGGCTGACCGCCCAACGA
CCCCCGCCCATTGACGTCAATAATGACGTATGTTCCCATAGTAACGCCAATAGGGACTTTCCATTGACGT
CAATGGGTGGAGTATTTACGGTAAACTGCCCACTTGGCAGTACATCAAGTGTATCATATGCCAAGTACGC
CCCCTATTGACGTCAATGACGGTAAATGGCCCGCCTGGCATTATGCCCAGTACATGACCTTATGGGACTT
TCCTACTTGGCAGTACATCTACGTATTAGTCATCGCTATTACCATGGTGATGCGGTTTTGGCAGTACATC
AATGGGCGTGGATAGCGGTTTGACTCACGGGGATTTCCAAGTCTCCACCCCATTGACGTCAATGGGAGTT
TGTTTTGGCACCAAAATCAACGGGACTTTCCAAAATGTCGTAACAACTCCGCCCCATTGACGCAAATGGG
CGGTAGGCGTGTACGGTGGGAGGTCTATATAAGCAGAGCTGGTTTAGTGAACCGTCAGATCCGCTAGCGC
TACCGGTCGCCACCATGGTGAGCAAGGGCGAGGAGCTGTTCACCGGGGTGGTGCCCATCCTGGTCGAGCT
GGACGGCGACGTAAACGGCCACAAGTTCAGCGTGTCCGGCGAGGGCGAGGGCGATGCCACCTACGGCAAG
CTGACCCTGAAGTTCATCTGCACCACCGGCAAGCTGCCCGTGCCCTGGCCCACCCTCGTGACCACCCTGT
CCTGGGGCGTGCAGTGCTTCGCCCGCTACCCCGACCACATGAAGCAGCACGACTTCTTCAAGTCCGCCAT
GCCCGAAGGCTACGTCCAGGAGCGCACCATCTTCTTCAAGGACGACGGCAACTACAAGACCCGCGCCGAG
GTGAAGTTCGAGGGCGACACCCTGGTGAACCGCATCGAGCTGAAGGGCATCGACTTCAAGGAGGACGGCA
ACATCCTGGGGCACAAGCTGGAGTACAACTACATCAGCGACAACGTCTATATCACCGCCGACAAGCAGAA
GAACGGCATCAAGGCCAACTTCAAGATCCGCCACAACATCGAGGACGGCGGCGTGCAGCTCGCCGACCAC
TACCAGCAGAACACCCCCATCGGCGACGGCCCCGTGCTGCTGCCCGACAACCACTACCTGAGCACCCAGT
CCAAGCTGAGCAAAGACCCCAACGAGAAGCGCGATCACATGGTCCTGCTGGAGTTCGTGACCGCCGCCGG
GATCACTCTCGGCATGGACGAGCTGTACAAGTCCGGACTCAGATCTCGAGCTCAAGCTTCGGGAGATAGT
GGTGGGAGCGGTTCATCGTCGGGCCTGCGCGCCGCAGACTTTCCCCGCTGGAAGCGTCACATCGCGGAGG
AACTGAGGCGCCGGGACCGACTGCAGAGGCAGGCGTTCGAGGAGATCATTCTGCAGTATACCAAGTTGCT
GGAAAAGTCAGATCTTCATTCAGTATTGACCCAGAAACTACAAGCAGAAAAGCATGACATGCCAAATAGG
CATGAAATAAGTCCTGGACATGATGGTGCGTGGAATGATAGTCAACTACAAGAAATGGCCCAGTTGAGGA
TCAAACACCAGGAAGAGCTGACCGAACTGCACAAGAAGCGTGGGGAGTTAGCTCAGTTGGTGATTGACCT
GAACAACCAAATGCAGCAGAAGGACAAGGAGATACAGATGAATGAAGCAAAGATTTCGGAGTATTTACAG
ACCATCTCTGACCTGGAGACAAACTGCCTGGACCTGCGCACCAAACTGCAGGACCTCGAGGTAGCCAACC
AGACCCTGAAGGATGAGTATGACGCCCTGCAGATTACTTTTACTGCCCTAGAAGAGAAACTGAGGAAAAC
TACTGAGGAGAACCAGGAACTGGTCACCAGATGGATGGCTGAGAAGGCCCAAGAAGCCAATCGCCTCAAT
GCAGAGAATGAGAAGGACTCCAGGAGGCGTCAAGCACGGCTGCAGAAGGAGCTTGCAGAAGCAGCAAAGG
AACCTCTACCTGTTGAACAGGATGATGACATTGAAGTCATTGTGGATGAGACCTCAGACCACACAGAAGA
GACCTCTCCCGTCCGAGCTGTCAGCAGAGCAGCTACGAGACGCTCTGTCTCTTCCATCCCAGTCCCCCAG
GATATCATGGACACTCATCCTGCTTCTGGTAAAGATGTGAGAGTCCCAACTACTGCCTCGTATGTCTTCG
ATGCGCATGACGGAGAGGTCAACGCAGTGCAGTTCAGTCCAGGCTCCCGGTTGCTGGCCACTGGAGGCAT
GGACCGCAGGGTGAAACTTTGGGAAGCATTCGGAGATAAATGTGAATTCAAGGGCTCCCTGTCTGGCAGT
AATGCTGGAATTACAAGCATTGAATTTGATAGTGCTGGAGCTTACCTATTAGCAGCTTCAAATGATTTTG
CAAGCCGAATCTGGACTGTGGATGATTATCGATTACGGCACACACTCACAGGCCACAGCGGGAAAGTCCT
CTCTGCCAAGTTCCTGCTGGACAATGCACGGATTGTCTCAGGAAGTCACGACCGGACCCTCAAACTCTGG
GATCTCCGCAGCAAAGTCTGCATAAAAACAGTGTTTGCAGGATCCAGCTGCAATGACATTGTTTGCACTG
AACAATGTGTAATGAGTGGACATTTTGACAAGAAAATTCGTTTCTGGGATATCCGGTCAGAGAGTGTGGT
CCGAGAGATGGAACTGTTAGGGAAGATCACTGCTCTGGACCTAAACCCTGAGAGAACTGAGCTCCTGAGC
TGCTCCCGTGATGACCTGCTAAAAGTCATCGACCTCCGGACAAATGCAGTCAAACAGACATTCAGTGCGC
CTGGATTCAAATGCGGCTCTGACTGGACCCGGGTTGTCTTCAGCCCTGATGGCAGTTACGTGGCAGCAGG
CTCAGCCGAGGGTTCTCTTTATGTCTGGAGTGTGCTGACAGGGAAAGTGGAGAAGGTTCTTTCAAAACAG
CACAGCTCTTCTATCAATGCGGTGGCGTGGGCCCCCTCGGGCTTACATGTTGTCAGTGTGGACAAAGGAA
GCAGAGCTATGCTGTGGGCACAGCCTTGAGGTACCGCGGGCCCGGGATCCACCGGATCTAGATAACTGAT
CATAATCAGCCATACCACATTTGTAGAGGTTTTACTTGCTTTAAAAAACCTCCCACACCTCCCCCTGAAC
CTGAAACATAAAATGAATGCAATTGTTGTTGTTAACTTGTTTATTGCAGCTTATAATGGTTACAAATAAA
GCAATAGCATCACAAATTTCACAAATAAAGCATTTTTTTCACTGCATTCTAGTTGTGGTTTGTCCAAACT
CATCAATGTATCTTAACGCGTAAATTGTAAGCGTTAATATTTTGTTAAAATTCGCGTTAAATTTTTGTTA
AATCAGCTCATTTTTTAACCAATAGGCCGAAATCGGCAAAATCCCTTATAAATCAAAAGAATAGACCGAG
ATAGGGT
[37 nt withheld, positions 3578-3614]
AAAGAACGTGGACTCCAACGTCAAAGG
[49 nt withheld, positions 3642-3690]
T
[91 nt withheld, positions 3692-3782]
G
[124 nt withheld, positions 3784-3907]
CAGGTGGCACTTTTCGGGGAAATGTGCGCGGAACCCCTATTTGTTTATTTTTCTAAATACATTCAAATAT
GTATCCGCTCATGAGACAATAACCCTGATAAATGCTTCAATAATATTGAAAAAGGAAGAGTCCTGAGGCG
GAAAGAACCAGCTGTGGAATGTGTGTCAGTTAGGGTGTGGAAAGTCCCCAGGCTCCCCAGCAGGCAGAAG
TATGCAAAGCATGCATCTCAATTAGTCAGCAACCAGGTGTGGAAAGTCCCCAGGCTCCCCAGCAGGCAGA
AGTATGCAAAGCATGCATCTCAATTAGTCAGCAACCATAGTCCCGCCCCTAACTCCGCCCATCCCGCCCC
TAACTCCGCCCAGTTCCGCCCATTCTCCGCCCCATGGCTGACTAATTTTTTTTATTTATGCAGAGGCCGA
GGCCGCCTCGGCCTCTGAGCTATTCCAGAAGTAGTGAGGAGGCTTTTTTGGAGGCCTAGGCTTTTGCAAA
GATCGATCAAGAGACAGGATGAGGATCGTTTCGCATGATTGAACAAGATGGATTGCACGCAGGTTCTCCG
GCCGCTTGGGTGGAGAGGCTATTCGGCTATGACTGGGCACAACAGACAATCGGCTGCTCTGATGCCGCCG
TGTTCCGGCTGTCAGCGCAGGGGCGCCCGGTTCTTTTTGTCAAGACCGACCTGTCCGGTGCCCTGAATGA
ACTGCAAGACGAGGCAGCGCGGCTATCGTGGCTGGCCACGACGGGCGTTCCTTGCGCAGCTGTGCTCGAC
GTTGTCACTGAAGCGGGAAGGGACTGGCTGCTATTGGGCGAAGTGCCGGGGCAGGATCTCCTGTCATCTC
ACCTTGCTCCTGCCGAGAAAGTATCCATCATGGCTGATGCAATGCGGCGGCTGCATACGCTTGATCCGGC
TACCTGCCCATTCGACCACCAAGCGAAACATCGCATCGAGCGAGCACGTACTCGGATGGAAGCCGGTCTT
GTCGATCAGGATGATCTGGACGAAGAGCATCAGGGGCTCGCGCCAGCCGAACTGTTCGCCAGGCTCAAGG
CGAGCATGCCCGACGGCGAGGATCTCGTCGTGACCCATGGCGATGCCTGCTTGCCGAATATCATGGTGGA
AAATGGCCGCTTTTCTGGATTCATCGACTGTGGCCGGCTGGGTGTGGCGGACCGCTATCAGGACATAGCG
TTGGCTACCCGTGATATTGCTGAAGAGCTTGGCGGCGAATGGGCTGACCGCTTCCTCGTGCTTTACGGTA
TCGCCGCTCCCGATTCGCAGCGCATCGCCTTCTATCGCCTTCTTGACGAGTTCTTCTGAGCGGGACTCTG
GGGTTCGAAATGACCGACCAAGCGACGCCCAACCTGCCATCACGAGATTTCGATTCCACCGCCGCCTTCT
ATGAAAGGTTGGGCTTCGGAATCGTTTTCCGGGACGCCGGCTGGATGATCCTCCAGCGCGGGGATCTCAT
GCTGGAGTTCTTCGCCCACCCTAGGGGGAGGCTAACTGAAACACGGAAGGAGACAATACCGGAAGGAACC
CGCGCTATGACGGCAATAAAAAGACAGAATAAAACGCACGGTGTTGGGTCGTTTGTTCATAAACGCGGGG
TTCGGTCCCAGGGCTGGCACTCTGTCGATACCCCACCGAGACCCCATTGGGGCCAATACGCCCGCGTTTC
TTCCTTTTCCCCACCCCACCCCCCAAGTTCGGGTGAAGGCCCAGGGCTCGCAGCCAACGTCGGGGCGGCA
GGCCCTGCCATAGCCTCAGGTTACTCATATATACTTTAGATTGATTTAAAACTTCATTTTTAATTTAAAA
GGATCTAGGTGAAGATCCTTTTTGATAATCTCATGACCAAAATCCCTTAACGTGAGTTTTCGTTCCACTG
AGCGTCAGACCCCGTAGAAAAGATCAAAGGATCTTCTTGAGATCCTTTTTTTCTGCGCGTAATCTGCTGC
TTGCAAACAAAAAAACCACCGCTACCAGCGGTGGTTTGTTTGCCGGATCAAGAGCTACCAACTCTTTTTC
CGAAGGTAACTGGCTTCAGCAGAGCGCAGATACCAAATACTGTTCTTCTAGTGTAGCCGTAGTTAGGCCA
CCACTTCAAGAACTCTGTAGCACCGCCTACATACCTCGCTCTGCTAATCCTGTTACCAGTGGCTGCTGCC
AGTGGCGATAAGTCGTGTCTTACCGGGTTGGACTCAAGACGATAGTTACCGGATAAGGCGCAGCGGTCGG
GCTGAACGGGGGGTTCGTGCACACAGCCCAGCTTGGAGCGAACGACCTACACCGAACTGAGATACCTACA
GCGTGAGCTATGAGAAAGCGCCACGCTTCCCGAAGGGAGAAAGGCGGACAGGTATCCGGTAAGCGGCAGG
GTCGGAACAGGAGAGCGCACGAGGGAGCTTCCAGGGGGAAACGCCTGGTATCTTTATAGTCCTGTCGGGT
TTCGCCACCTCTGACTTGAGCGTCGATTTTTGTGATGCTCGTCAGGGGGGCGGAGCCTATGGAAAAACGC
CAGCAACGCGGCCTTTTTACGGTTCCTGGCCTTTTGCTGGCCTTTTGCTCACATGTTCTTTCCTGCGTTA
TCCCCTG
Features (pLannotate 1.2.2; 17 found; start..end, strand, type, name):
      1..25      +  rep_origin     RSF ori (fragment): Plasmids containing the RSF 1030 origin of replication can be propagated in E. coli cells that contain additional plasmids with compatible origins.
     93..396     +  enhancer       CMV enhancer: human cytomegalovirus immediate early enhancer
    397..600     +  promoter       CMV promoter: human cytomegalovirus (CMV) immediate early promoter
    645..1361    +  CDS            mTurquoise: mTurquoise is a basic (constitutively fluorescent) cyan fluorescent protein published in 2010, derived from Aequorea victoria. It has low acid sensitivity.
   1362..1391    +  misc_feature   MCS (fragment): multiple cloning site
   1416..3176    +  CDS            Atg16l1: A16L1_MOUSE - Also known as Apg16l. Experimental evidence at protein level: Swiss-Prot protein existence level 1. Plays an essential role in autophagy: interacts with ATG12- ATG5 to mediate the conjugation of phosphatidylethanolamine (PE) to LC3 (MAP1LC3A, MAP1LC3B or MAP1LC3C), to produce a membrane-bound activated form of LC3 named LC3-II. Thereby, controls the elongation of the nascent autophagosomal membrane (PubMed:18849966, PubMed:12665549, PubMed:24954904, PubMed:24553140, PubMed:23392225). Regulates mitochondrial antiviral signaling (MAVS)-dependent type I interferon (IFN-I) production
   3180..3205    +  misc_feature   MCS (fragment): multiple cloning site
   3217..3301    +  CDS            large T antigen (fragment): large T antigen from SV40 (simian virus 40)
   3324..3445    +  polyA_signal   SV40 poly(A) signal: SV40 polyadenylation signal
   3479..3907    -  rep_origin     f1 ori (sequence partly withheld): f1 bacteriophage origin of replication; arrow indicates direction of (+) strand synthesis
   3934..4038    +  promoter       AmpR promoter: bla
   4040..4397    +  promoter       SV40 promoter: SV40 enhancer and early promoter
   4432..5226    +  CDS            NeoR/KanR: aminoglycoside phosphotransferase from Tn5; aph(3')-II (or nptII); confers resistance to neomycin, kanamycin, and G418 (Geneticin®)
   5247..5399    +  CDS            ble (fragment): BLE_KLEPN - Experimental evidence at protein level: Swiss-Prot protein existence level 1. Binding protein with a strong affinity to the bleomycin family of antibiotics. Binds to CL990; an antimitotic-antibiotic compound. From Klebsiella pneumoniae.
   5458..5505    +  polyA_signal   HSV TK poly(A) signal: herpes simplex virus thymidine kinase polyadenylation signal (Cole and Stacy, 1985)
   5596..5612    -  polyA_signal   bGH poly(A) signal (fragment): bovine growth hormone polyadenylation signal
   5834..6422    +  rep_origin     ori: high-copy-number ColE1/pMB1/pBR322/pUC origin of replication
