[The description below was written by a language model from this plasmid's Addgene catalogue record and pLannotate feature annotations shown in this document.]
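Description:
mTurquoise-ATG16-C-18 is a mammalian expression plasmid built on the mTurquoise-C1 backbone, a C1-type fluorescent protein fusion vector. It replicates in E. coli from a high-copy ColE1/pUC-type origin and also carries an f1 phage origin. A single NeoR/KanR (Tn5 aminoglycoside phosphotransferase) gene serves both hosts. The bacterial AmpR (bla) promoter drives it for kanamycin selection in E. coli, and the adjacent SV40 enhancer/early promoter drives it in mammalian cells, allowing G418 selection of stable transfectants. An HSV TK polyadenylation signal terminates this cassette. The short annotated fragments (RSF ori, ble, bGH poly(A), SV40 large T antigen) are probably partial sequence matches within backbone DNA rather than functional parts.

The payload is a fusion of the cyan fluorescent protein mTurquoise to the N-terminus of mouse ATG16 (annotated as Atg16l1), joined through residual multiple cloning site sequence that acts as a linker; the "C-18" in the name probably denotes this C-type fusion format and linker length, though the record does not explain it. Expression is driven by the human CMV immediate early enhancer and promoter and terminated by the SV40 poly(A) signal. Atg16l1 associates with the ATG12–ATG5 conjugate to promote lipidation of LC3 and elongation of the nascent autophagosomal membrane. The tagged protein can therefore be used to follow ATG16 localization by live or fixed cell fluorescence imaging, with excitation at 434 nm and emission at 474 nm. The catalogue entry lists the localization category as "membrane receptor", which fits poorly with the autophagy function given in the feature annotation.
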