Addgene plasmid #55535: mTurquoise-ATG16-C-18
Purpose: Localization: Membrane Receptor, Excitation: 434, Emission: 474
Depositing lab: Michael Davidson. Depositing organization: Florida State University, Tallahassee.
Backbone
  Vector backbone: mTurquoise-C1
  Backbone size w/o insert (bp): 4750
  Vector type: Mammalian Expression
  Selectable markers: Neomycin (select with G418)
Growth in bacteria
  Bacterial resistance: Kanamycin, 50 μg/mL
  Growth temperature: 37°C
  Growth strain: DH5alpha
  Copy number: High Copy
Gene/Insert
  Gene/Insert name: ATG16 (alt name: NM_001205392.1)
  Species: M. musculus (mouse)
  Promoter: CMV
  Tag / fusion protein: mTurquoise (N terminal on backbone)
  Cloning method: Unknown
  Sequencing primers: 5′ CMV-F; 3′ SV40pA-R
Terms and licenses: Academic/Nonprofit Terms; Industry Terms
Depositor comments: . Excitation = 434; Emission = 474
How to cite: mTurquoise-ATG16-C-18 was a gift from Michael Davidson (Addgene plasmid # 55535 ; http://n2t.net/addgene:55535 ; RRID:Addgene_55535)
