>Addgene plasmid #55535 | mTurquoise-ATG16-C-18 | depositor partial sequence | sequence record 85943 | insert sequence
GACGTCAGATCCGCTAGCGCTACCGGTCGCCACCATGGTGAGCAAGGGCGAGGAGCTGTTCACCGGGGTG
GTGCCCATCCTGGTCGAGCTGGACGGCGACGTAAACGGCCACAAGTTCAGCGTGTCCGGCGAGGGCGAGG
GCGATGCCACCTACGGCAAGCTGACCCTGAAGTTCATCTGCACCACCGGCAAGCTGCCCGTGCCCTGGCC
CACCCTCGTGACCACCCTGTCCTGGGGCGTGCAGTGCTTCGCCCGCTACCCCGACCACATGAAGCAGCAC
GACTTCTTCAAGTCCGCCATGCCCGAAGGCTACGTCCAGGAGCGCACCATCTTCTTCAAGGACGACGGCA
ACTACAAGACCCGCGCCGAGGTGAAGTTCGAGGGCGACACCCTGGTGAACCGCATCGAGCTGAAGGGCAT
CGACTTCAAGGAGGACGGCAACATCCTGGGGCACAAGCTGGAGTACAACTACATCAGCGACAACGTCTAT
ATCACCGCCGACAAGCAGAAGAACGGCATCAAGGCCAACTTCAAGATCCGCCACAACATCGAGGACGGCG
GCGTGCAGCTCGCCGACCACTACCAGCAGAACACCCCCATCGGCGACGGCCCCGTGCTGCTGCCCGACAA
CCACTACCTGAGCACCCAGTCCAAGCTGAGCAAAGACCCCAACGAGAAGCGCGATCACATGGTCCTGCTG
GAGTTCGTGACCGCCGCCGGGATCACTCTCGGCATGGACGAGCTGTACAAGTCCGGACTCAGATCTCGAG
CTCAAGCTTCGGGAGATAGTGGTGGGAGCGGTTCATCGTCGGGCCTGCGCGCCGCAGACTTTCCCCGCTG
GAAGCGTCACATCGCGGAGGAACTGAGGCGCCGGGACCGACTGCAGAGGCAGGCGTTCGAGGAGATCATT
CTGCAGTATACCAAGTTGCTGGAAAAGTCAGATCTTCATTCAGTATTGACCCAGAAACTACAAGCAGAAA
AGCATGACATGCCAAATAGGCATGAAATAAGTCCTGGACATGATGGTGCGTGGAATGATAGTCAACTACA
AGAAATGGCCCAGTTGAGGATCAAACACCAGGAAGAGCTGACCGAACTGCACAAGAAGCGTGGGGAGTTA
GCTCAGTTGGTGATTGACCTGAACAACCAAATGCAGCAGAAGGACAAGGAGATACAGATGAATGAAGCAA
AGATTTCGGAGTATTTACAGACCATCTCTGACCTGGAGACAAACTGCCTGGACCTGCGCACCAAACTGCA
GGACCTCGAGGTAGCCAACCAGACCCTGAAGGATGAGTATGACGCCCTGCAGATTACTTTTACTGCCCTA
GAAGAGAAACTGAGGAAAACTACTGAGGAGAACCAGGAACTGGTCACCAGATGGATGGCTGAGAAGGCCC
AAGAAGCCAATCGCCTCAATGCAGAGAATGAGAAGGACTCCAGGAGGCGTCAAGCACGGCTGCAGAAGGA
GCTTGCAGAAGCAGCAAAGGAACCTCTACCTGTTGAACAGGATGATGACATTGAAGTCATTGTGGATGAG
ACCTCAGACCACACAGAAGAGACCTCTCCCGTCCGAGCTGTCAGCAGAGCAGCTACGAGACGCTCTGTCT
CTTCCATCCCAGTCCCCCAGGATATCATGGACACTCATCCTGCTTCTGGTAAAGATGTGAGAGTCCCAAC
TACTGCCTCGTATGTCTTCGATGCGCATGACGGAGAGGTCAACGCAGTGCAGTTCAGTCCAGGCTCCCGG
TTGCTGGCCACTGGAGGCATGGACCGCAGGGTGAAACTTTGGGAAGCATTCGGAGATAAATGTGAATTCA
AGGGCTCCCTGTCTGGCAGTAATGCTGGAATTACAAGCATTGAATTTGATAGTGCTGGAGCTTACCTATT
AGCAGCTTCAAATGATTTTGCAAGCCGAATCTGGACTGTGGATGATTATCGATTACGGCACACACTCACA
GGCCACAGCGGGAAAGTCCTCTCTGCCAAGTTCCTGCTGGACAATGCACGGATTGTCTCAGGAAGTCACG
ACCGGACCCTCAAACTCTGGGATCTCCGCAGCAAAGTCTGCATAAAAACAGTGTTTGCAGGATCCAGCTG
CAATGACATTGTTTGCACTGAACAATGTGTAATGAGTGGACATTTTGACAAGAAAATTCGTTTCTGGGAT
ATCCGGTCAGAGAGTGTGGTCCGAGAGATGGAACTGTTAGGGAAGATCACTGCTCTGGACCTAAACCCTG
AGAGAACTGAGCTCCTGAGCTGCTCCCGTGATGACCTGCTAAAAGTCATCGACCTCCGGACAAATGCAGT
CAAACAGACATTCAGTGCGCCTGGATTCAAATGCGGCTCTGACTGGACCCGGGTTGTCTTCAGCCCTGAT
GGCAGTTACGTGGCAGCAGGCTCAGCCGAGGGTTCTCTTTATGTCTGGAGTGTGCTGACAGGGAAAGTGG
AGAAGGTTCTTTCAAAACAGCACAGCTCTTCTATCAATGCGGTGGCGTGGGCCCCCTCGGGCTTACATGT
TGTCAGTGTGGACAAAGGAAGCAGAGCTATGCTGTGGGCACAGCCTTGAGGTACCGCGGGCCCGGGATCC
ACCGGATCTAGATAACTGATCATAATCAGCCATACCA
